>Addgene plasmid #105198 | b2AR->M71-IRES-tauGFP-ACNF TV | addgene full sequence | sequence record 211322 | Addgene NGS Result
CCCCTCTCCCTCCCCCCCCCCTAACGTTACTGGCCGAAGCCGCTTGGAATAAGGCCGGTGTGCGTTTGTC
TATATGTTATTTTCCACCATATTGCCGTCTTTTGGCAATGTGAGGGCCCGGAAACCTGGCCCTGTCTTCT
TGACGAGCATTCCTAGGGGTCTTTCCCCTCTCGCCAAAGGAATGCAAGGTCTGTTGAATGTCGTGAAGGA
AGCAGTTCCTCTGGAAGCTTCTTGAAGACAAACAACGTCTGTAGCGACCCTTTGCAGGCAGCGGAACCCC
CCACCTGGCGACAGGTGCCTCTGCGGCCAAAAGCCACGTGTATAAGATACACCTGCAAAGGCGGCACAAC
CCCAGTGCCACGTTGTGAGTTGGATAGTTGTGGAAAGAGTCAAATGGCTCTCCTAAGCGTATTCAACAAG
GGGCTGAAGGATGCCCAGAAGGTACCCCATTGTATGGGATCTGATCTGGGGCCTCGGTGCACATGCTTTA
CATGTGTTTAGTCGAGGTTAAAAAAACGTCTAGGCCCCCCGAACCACGGGGACGTGGTTTTCCTTTGAAA
AACACGATGATAATATGGCCACAACCATGGCTGAGCCCCGCCAGGAGTTCGACGTGATGGAAGATCATGC
TCAGGGGGACTACACCCTGCAAGACCAGGAGGGTGACATGGACCCCGGCCTGAAAGAGTCTCCCCTGCAG
ACCCCGGCCGATGATGGATCTGAGGAACCAGGCTCTGAAACCTCTGATGCTAAGAGCACTCCGACGGCGG
AAGATGCGACAGCACCCTTAGTGGATGAGGGAGCCCCCGGTGAGCAGGCGGCCGCTCAGGCCCCCGCGGA
GATCCCAGAAGGAACCGCAGCTGAAGAAGCAGGCATTGGCGACACGTCCAACCTGGAAGACCAAGCTGCC
GGACACGTGACCCAAGCTCGCATGGTCAGTAAAGGCAAAGATGGGACTGGACCCGATGACAAAAAAACCA
AGGGGGCGGATGGTAAGCCTGGAACGAAGATTGCCACACCCCGGGGAGCAGCCCCTCCAGGCCAGAAAGG
CCAGGCCAACGCCACCCGGATTCCAGCAAAAACCACTCCCACCCCGAAGACCTCGCCAGGTGAATCTGGG
AAATCCGGGGACCGCAGCGGCTACAGCAGCCCCGGCTCCCCAGGCACTCCGGGCAGCCGCTCCCGCACAC
CCTCCCTGCCGACCCCGCCCACCCGGGAGCCCAAGAAGGTGGCGGTGGTCCGCACTCCCCCCAAGTCGCC
GTCTGCAGCCAAGAGCCGCCTGCAGGCCGCTCCCGGGCCCATGCCAGACCTGAAGAACGTCAAGTCCAAA
ATCGGCTCCACGGAAAACCTGAAGCACCAGCCAGGAGGTGGCAAGGTGCAGATAATT
[153 nt withheld, positions 1388-1540]
CATAAGCCAGGAGGTGGCCAAGTGGAAGTGAAATCTGAGAAGCTGGACTTCAAGGATAGAGTCCAGTCGA
AGATTGGGTCCCTGGACAACATCACACACGTCCCTGGCGGAGGGAATAAAAAGATCGAAACCCACAAGCT
GACCTTCCGCGAGAACGCCAAAGCCAAGACCGACCACGGGGCGGAGATCGTGTCCGGGGATCCACCGGTC
GCCACCATGGTGAGCAAGGGCGAGGAGCTGTTCACCGGGGTGGTGCCCATCCTGGTCGAGCTGGACGGCG
ACGTAAACGGCCACAAGTTCAGCGTGTCCGGCGAGGGCGAGGGCGATGCCACCTACGGCAAGCTGACCCT
GAAGTTCATCTGCACCACCGGCAAGCTGCCCGTGCCCTGGCCCACCCTCGTGACCACCCTGACCTACGGC
GTGCAGTGCTTCAGCCGCTACCCCGACCACATGAAGCAGCACGACTTCTTCAAGTCCGCCATGCCCGAAG
GCTACGTCCAGGAGCGCACCATCTTCTTCAAGGACGACGGCAACTACAAGACCCGCGCCGAGGTGAAGTT
CGAGGGCGACACCCTGGTGAACCGCATCGAGCTGAAGGGCATCGACTTCAAGGAGGACGGCAACATCCTG
GGGCACAAGCTGGAGTACAACTACAACAGCCACAACGTCTATATCATGGCCGACAAGCAGAAGAACGGCA
TCAAGGTGAACTTCAAGATCCGCCACAACATCGAGGACGGCAGCGTGCAGCTCGCCGACCACTACCAGCA
GAACACCCCCATCGGCGACGGCCCCGTGCTGCTGCCCGACAACCACTACCTGAGCACCCAGTCCGCCCTG
AGCAAAGACCCCAACGAGAAGCGCGATCACATGGTCCTGCTGGAGTTCGTGACCGCCGCCGGGATCACTC
TCGGCATGGACGAGCTGTACAAGTAAAGCGGCCGCGACTCTAGAGATTCGAGATCTAGATATCGATGAAT
TCATAACTTCGTATAATGTATGCTATACGAAGTTATGGATCTGTCGATCGACGGATCGATCCGAACAAAC
GACCCAACACCCGTGCGTTTTATTCTGTCTTTTTATTGCCGATCCCCTCAGAAGAACTCGTCAAGAAGGC
GATAGAAGGCGATGCGCTGCGAATCGGGAGCGGCGATACCGTAAAGCACGAGGAAGCGGTCAGCCCATTC
GCCGCCAAGCTCTTCAGCAATATCACGGGTAGCCAACGCTATGTCCTGATAGCGGTCCGCCACACCCAGC
CGGCCACAGTCGATGAATCCAGAAAAGCGGCCATTTTCCACCATGATATTCGGCAAGCAGGCATCGCCAT
GGGTCACGACGAGATCCTCGCCGTCGGGCATGCGCGCCTTGAGCCTGGCGAACAGTTCGGCTGGCGCGAG
CCCCTGATGCTCTTCGTCCAGATCATCCTGATCGACAAGACCGGCTTCCATCCGAGTACGTGCTCGCTCG
ATGCGATGTTTCGCTTGGTGGTCGAATGGGCAGGTAGCCGGATCAAGCGTATGCAGCCGCCGCATTGCAT
CAGCCATGATGGATACTTTCTCGGCAGGAGCAAGGTGAGATGACAGGAGATCCTGCCCCGGCACTTCGCC
CAATAGCAGCCAGTCCCTTCCCGCTTCAGTGACAACGTCGAGCACAGCTGCGCAAGGAACGCCCGTCGTG
GCCAGCCACGATAGCCGCGCTGCCTCGTCCTGCAGTTCATTCAGGGCACCGGACAGGTCGGTCTTGACAA
AAAGAACCGGGCGCCCCTGCGCTGACAGCCGGAACACGGCGGCATCAGAGCAGCCGATTGTCTGTTGTGC
CCAGTCATAGCCGAATAGCCTCTCCACCCAAGCGGCCGGAGAACCTGCGTGCAATCCATCTTGTTCAATG
GCCGATCCCATATTGGCTGCACGGATCCTGAACGGCAGAGGTTACGGCAGTTTGTCTCTCCCCCTTCCGG
GAGCCACCTTCTTCTCCAACCGTCCCGGTCGCGCTCTCGGCGCTTCTGAGGAGAGAACTGGCTGAGTGAC
GCCCTTTATAGATTCGCCCTTGTGTCCCGCCCCTTCCTTTCCCGCCCTCCCTTGCGCTACGGGGCCGCCC
GCACCGGCCTACACGGAGCGCGCGCGGCGGAGTTGTTGACGCTAGGGCTCCGGCTCCCTGGTTGGGTGTT
CTTTCTGACGCGACAGGAGGAGGAGAATGTTCCTGGTCCTGTCGTCCTCCTTTCGGGTTTCCCGTGCACT
CAAACCGAGGACTTACAGAACGGAGGATAAAGTTAGGCCATTTTTACTCAGCTTCGGAGTTCAGGCTCAT
TTTCAGCTAAAGTCTCTCATTAGTATCCCCCCACACACATCGGGAAAATGGTTTGTCCTACGCATCGGTA
ATGAAGGCGGGGCCCTTCGGGTCCTCCGGAGCGGGTTCCGGGGGTGGGGGGAAGGAGGGAGGGACGGGAC
GGGCCTCGTTCATGAATATTCAGTTCACCGCTGAATATGCATAAGGCAGGCAAGATGGCGCGTCCAATCA
ATTGGAAGTAGCCGTTATTAGTGGAGAGGCCCCAGGACGTTGGGGCACCGCCTGTGCTCTAGTAGCTTTA
CGGAGCCCTGGCGCTCGATGTTCAGCCCAAGCTTTCGCGAGCTCGACCGAACAAACGACCCAACACCCGT
GCGTTTTATTCTGTCTTTTTATTGCCGCTCAGCTTTACAGTGACAATGACGGCTGGCGACTGAATATTAG
TGCTTACAGACAGCACTACATATTTTCCGTCGATGTTGAAATCCTTTCTCATATGTCACCATAAATATCA
AATAATTATAGCAATCATTTACGCGTTAATGGCTAATCGCCATCTTCCAGCAGGCGCACCATTGCCCCTG
TTTCACTATCCAGGTTACGGATATAGTTCATGACAATATTTACATTGGTCCAGCCACCAGCTTGCATGAT
CTCCGGTATTGAAACTCCAGCGCGGGCCATATCTCGCGCGGCTCCGACACGGGCACTGTGTCCAGACCAG
GCCAGGTATCTCTGACCAGAGTCATCCTAAAATACACAAACAATTAGAATCAGTAGTTTAACACATTATA
CACTTAAAAATTTTATATTTACCTTAGCGCCGTAAATCAATCGATGAGTTGCTTCAAAAATCCCTTCCAG
GGCGCGAGTTGATAGCTGGCTGGTGGCAGATGGCGCGGCAACACCATTTTTTCTGACCCGGCAAAACAGG
TAGTTATTCGGATCATCAGCTACACCAGAGACGGAAATCCATCGCTCGACCAGTTTAGTTACCCCCAGGC
TAAGTGCCTTCTCTACACCTGCGGTGCTAACCAGCGTTTTCGTTCTGCCAATATGGATTAACATTCTCCC
ACCGTCAGTACGTGAGATATCTTTAACCCTGATCCTGGCAATTTCGGCTATACGTAACAGGGTGTTATAA
GCAATCCCCAGAAATGCCAGATTACGTATATCCTGGCAGCGATCGCTATTTTCCATGAGTGAACGAACCT
GGTCGAAATCAGTGCGTTCGAACGCTAGAGCCTGTTTTGCACGTTCACCGGCATCAACGTTTTCTTTTCG
GATCCGCCGCATAACCAGTGAAACAGCATTGCTGTCACTTGGTCGTGGCAGCCCGGACCGACGATGAAGC
ATGTTTAGCTGGCCCAAATGTTGCTGGATAGTTTTTACTGCCAGACCGCGCGCCTGAAGATATAGAAGAT
AATCGCGAACATCTTCAGGTTCTGCGGGAAACCATTTCCGGTTATTCAACTTGCACCATGCCGCCCACGA
CCGGCAAACGGACAGAAGCATTTTCCAGGTATGCTCAGAAAACGCCTGGCGATCCCTGAACATGTCCATC
AGGTTCTTGCGAACCTCATCACTCGTTGCATCGACCGGTAATGCAGGCAAATTTTGGTGTACGGTCAGTA
AATTGGACACCTTCCTCTTCTTCTTGGGCATGGCCGCAGGAAAGCAGAGCCCTGAAGCTCCCATCACCGG
CCAATAAGAGCCAAGCCTGCAGTGTGACCTCATAGAGCAATGTGCCAGCCAGCCTGACCCCAAGGGCCCT
CAGGCTTGGGCACACTGTCTCTAGGACCCTGAGAGAAAGACATACCCATTTCTGCTTAGGGCCCTGAGGA
TGAGCCCAGGGGTGGCTTGGCACTGAAGCAAAGGACACTGGGGCTCAGCTGGCAGCAAAGTGACCAGGAT
GCTGAGGCTTTGACCCAGAAGCCAGAGGCCAGAGGCCAGGACTTCTCTTGGTCCCAGTCCACCCTCACTC
AGAGCTTTACCAATGCCCTCTGGATAGTTGTCGGGTAACGGTGGACGCCACTGATTCTCTGGCCAGCCTA
GGACTTCGCCATTCCGCTGATTCTGCTCTTCCAGCCACTGGCTGACCGGTTGGAAGTACTCCAGCAGTGC
CTTGGCATCCAGGGCATCTGAGCCTACCAGGTCCTTCAGTACCTCCTGCCAGGGCCTGGAGCAGCCAGCC
TGCAACACCTGCCTGCCAAGCAGAGTGACCACTGTGGGCACAGGGGACACAGGGTGGGGCCCACAACAGC
ACCATTGTCCACTTGTCCCTCACTAGTAAAAGAACTCTAGGGTTGCGGGGGGTGGGGGAGGTCTCTGTGA
GGCTGGTAAGGGATATTTGCCTGGCCCATGGAGATCCATAACTTCGTATAATGTATGCTATACGAAGTTA
TAAGCTTTCGCGAGCTCGAATCGGATCCGAATTCTTAATTAAAAATGCTGATCTTTCTTCATGTAAAAGT
AAGTGGTTATGCACACCTGTATGATAACCTCTGCAAGCTCACCCAACTCTGAACAGGAAACAGGAATCAT
TGCTCTCCATTGTTGGGCTCAAGGCCAATCTCCTTGTCCTCATTCTCATCTTCTCTACCATTGGTTCTAT
TTATAATTACTCGATTTTAAGATAATTTTTATATTATTGGGTCTCTGTCCTCTATATGAGGCCAATGGTA
AGCAATTTTATAATTTTTACTATTAATATTTCATCTATTATATAATGTATTTGATCATATCCACCCCACC
CTCTTCTTCTCTTTCATTATCACCCCCTATATATCTACCTCCCATTTTCATGTCCTCTTTTTTTTTTAAT
AACCAACTGCATCCAATTAATACTGTTTATATTCACATTAGTGTCTGGCCATGCATGGGAGCATGGGTAA
CCTACTAGCAAATCTCACACAAATTCATTTAATTAGTGGAATCTAAATTACTTCTAGGGTACTAGTTGCA
AGTGATTCTGAGAAATGCAGTTTCCAGCTTGTTGACACTAAATAGAATGTGTATTAAAGGGTTAGTAGGA
CAGTCTCACTTAAATAGCTTTTTACTCATTTTCTTCTGACCTTTCCCCAACAAAAGAAGAAATTGCTACC
ACTGTTGATATGCTCTAATTAGAACTAAAGGTAGGAAACTATCTCAGAGGGAGACCTCTCGATGCAACAA
CAACAACAACAACAACAAAAAGGCAAAAGTGTAATTCTGAGTTAGAATACATGCCTGAAGAGGGTGAGGC
ACTGAATTTGACGTGATGTAATCAGTTTCACAATTTACTTATATTGGTTTTAAATATTGTAATCTGCAAA
GTGGGCAAAACCAGGGAAAGATAATTCTGTGTTCCAGACAAGACAGAACAATCAGATCCAAATCTGTAGA
GCAGGTTATTTCCACAGAAACATAGTGCTTCTCAGTTCAAGCTGCTCGCCCAAATAAAGCTCTGGAGAGG
CGACTTGTGAAGCATGGAACACCTCACTAGACTGCCCATGGATTTTAGCCCAAGAAAAGTCTTTGTCACC
AGAGCTAGGACATTTAGTTTTATTTCCTGGTTAGTCATGAATTTTCCCTCTTAAACTTTACCTTTTCATA
GAGTTGACTCCACTATACTTAGAACCACAAACTCTCACTGTCAACAACAGCATCCTCATTGTGAATACCT
TCCATGGAAAGACCAGAAGTCTTTTCTCTTTAGCCTTGACTTTACTTCAGTTTATTACAAGCACAAATGT
ATTTTTTTCATTATTTGGAATTGATCAATTTGATGGCATTGTGCAAATTGCTTTACCAATTGGATGAATT
TTCTCAAAAGTGTAGTTTTTAAAGAGAAGTTTATTTTGAAGATCTTTATGAAACTGCCTATAATAGAGAG
GAGCTGTGGCAGACTAAACACCAAAAATCTTTCCTCTGCCTTTGTGCTAAAACTGTTGTTTCTAACACAC
GCACACAAAAATCTCCAACAGTAGGCGTACATAATCTGGCATACATCACTGCTCTTAAAAACTTTTTAAA
CTGCCGGGCAGTGGTGGTGCATGTCTTTAATCCCAGCATTTGGGAAGCAGAGGCAGGCAAATTTCTGAGT
TCAAAGCCAGCCTGGTCTACAGAGAGAGTTCCAGAACAGCCCAGGTTATACAACGAAACCCTGTCTCAAA
TAAATAAATAAATAAATAAATAAATAAATAACCTTTTAAACTAATGTTAGTATCTTCATGATCTCAAACT
GATTTAGGAAAATAACGTGTCCTTCTTTAGTGTTTGGTATAGAGAGTATAGGCTCTTCACTAAATATTTA
CAGGAATCCTTTGTGAATAACTTCAAAGTATACAAGGCCATTCCTAAATTTATAAGCTTGCACTATAGAT
TTTTGTTGAACTGTAGTCACACATCTTGTGGTTTTCAAAAATAGTATATCTAACTTATGAAATGTATTAT
TAGCCCTTTTCTTCTTTTCCCCTTCTTTTCTCATGACTGAAGGTATGAAGCCAGTTCAATGATGTGTTCA
TCTGTGTACTAAATACTGATAGTGTTTGTGTGCACAAAGGCTAAAAAGGCAAAAATTTTTGGAAGAAGAG
TTTGCTCTACCTGAAACCTGTAAAATACAGTCTTTAAATGACTATGTAACAGTGAAAGGTTCTTTTGTAC
TAAGCACTTAGAAGGTGAGTGACAACAATGTAGGAGAAAACTAATTTAAGGTCATTTCCAGTCCTTCCTC
TTAGCCACTCAAGAGTACAACTGTCCATCACTCCTAAAATGTCCACCCTCTTGAACATCTGTGAAATTCC
CTTTTTCCCTTAATTACCTTCTAAATAGTCTCAATTCCTCACATATACCTTCTATTTTATTTTTTGCTTC
TGGTCTTCACTAGGACACTGTGTCTGACAGTTTGGCCTTGCCCACCACATTCACATAGCTGTCGAGTAAT
GGCTCCACATCACCCAAGCCTTCCCCAGCATCTCCACTGTCAACAAGCTGATGCCTTTTATGGACATGTT
AAGGGAAACTTTCAGCAGTGATTTTTTTGTAGGTTTTCATCTAAGGGTTAGGTCTTATGAAGTTTCCTCA
ATCTACATTTATCAGCTGATGTCATTACACAGGTCTTGTTGAGGTTGTCACAATTTTATAGGTGCAGCTT
CTTCGTTGCCATATCCAAAGATGCTATCTCATAGCAGGTAGCCGGTTCCTCTAGCTCTTATAATCTTTCC
ACCACTCTTCCATGATGATCCCTGAGACTTAAATATAGTGTCTACATGTAGTTGCGAATATCTGCCATAG
TGTCAGATATGAATCCCCTCCTAGTTAGCAAGCCTTAAGACTTTGAGGTTGTTGCCATTCCCTAGCTACT
GTGAGTAAAGTGGAAATGAACACAGTCAAGCAAGTATCTGTTGAGGAGAACACCCAGTCCTTTGGCAATA
TACCAAAGAAGAATACAGCTAGATCCTGTGATAATCCAGTTATAACTTTCTGTGAATCCTCCACAGTGAT
TACCATAGAGGCTTCCCTATTTGCAACCCTAGCAACAATCAATAAGTCTTTTTGCCTTTCTCTGAATCCT
AGACATTTGTTTCAGTTGTTTTCTTAATCCTAACCATCTGACTGGAGTAAGGCAAAATCTAAAAGCAGTT
TTAATTTGCATTTTCATAGTTGCAAAGGAAGTTAAACACATTTTTACATATTTGTCAGCCATTTTTATTT
CTTCCTCTGAGATCTTTCTCTTCAAATCCAGGGCCTATTAGGGGTGGGGAGTGGTCAGTTAATGACCTTA
ATGACTGAGCAAATGGAGTCTTTCTCAGAAAGTCTTTTACTACATCTCTATCTTAGAGGGGACTGCCTGT
GTACTCTTCAAGTGGTTTTAGCATTTAACGTTGCCCATGGAAGTTTTTGATCCATTTGGAATTTTTGTAC
CAAATAATAGATGTGGGACTATTTTTATTCTTCTACATGTGGACATCCAGTTTTACCAGCACAATTTGTT
GAAGAGTTTGTCTTTATACCAGTGTATATGTTTAACATTTTTGTCAAATATCAGATGGCTAAACTCATGT
TTCAGTTTTCTGTTCTGTTACTCTGATTTAAATGCCTGTTGGTTTGGCCATTTATTTTGCTTTGTTTTGT
TGCCAGTACCATGCAATTTTTATTACTATAGCTCTATAACACTGGTTGAAACTGTGTTCTATCTCTCTAG
CATTGTTCTTTCTGCTCAGGATTTCTTTGGTTATCCTTAGTCTCTTATGGTTCCATATGGATTTTAGGAC
AGTTTTATTATTTCTGTGAAGATGTTGTGGAGATTTTTAGTGGGAATTAATGTTTAAACGAATTCGATAT
CAAGCTTATCGATACCGTCGACCTCGAGGGGGGGCCCGGTACCCAATTCGCCCTATAGTGAGTCGTATTA
CAATTCACTGGCCGTCGTTTTACAACGTCGTGACTGGGAAAACCCTGGCGTTACCCAACTTAATCGCCTT
GCAGCACATCCCCCTTTCGCCAGCTGGCGTAATAGCGAAGAGGCCCGCACCGATCGCCCTTCCCAACAGT
TGCGCAGCCTGAATGGCGAATGGG
[124 nt withheld, positions 10385-10508]
C
[91 nt withheld, positions 10510-10600]
A
[49 nt withheld, positions 10602-10650]
CCTTTGACGTTGGAGTCCACGTTCTTT
[37 nt withheld, positions 10678-10714]
ACCCTATCTCGGTCTATTCTTTTGATTTATAAGGGATTTTGCCGATTTCGGCCTATTGGTTAAAAAATGA
GCTGATTTAACAAAAATTTAACGCGAATTTTAACAAAATATTAACGCTTACAATTTAGGTGGCACTTTTC
GGGGAAATGTGCGCGGAACCCCTATTTGTTTATTTTTCTAAATACATTCAAATATGTATCCGCTCATGAG
ACAATAACCCTGATAAATGCTTCAATAATATTGAAAAAGGAAGAGTATGAGTATTCAACATTTCCGTGTC
GCCCTTATTCCCTTTTTTGCGGCATTTTGCCTTCCTGTTTTTGCTCACCCAGAAACGCTGGTGAAAGTAA
AAGATGCTGAAGATCAGTTGGGTGCACGAGTGGGTTACATCGAACTGGATCTCAACAGCGGTAAGATCCT
TGAGAGTTTTCGCCCCGAAGAACGTTTTCCAATGATGAGCACTTTTAAAGTTCTGCTATGTGGCGCGGTA
TTATCCCGTATTGACGCCGGGCAAGAGCAACTCGGTCGCCGCATACACTATTCTCAGAATGACTTGGTTG
AGTACTCACCAGTCACAGAAAAGCATCTTACGGATGGCATGACAGTAAGAGAATTATGCAGTGCTGCCAT
AACCATGAGTGATAACACTGCGGCCAACTTACTTCTGACAACGATCGGAGGACCGAAGGAGCTAACCGCT
TTTTTGCACAACATGGGGGATCATGTAACTCGCCTTGATCGTTGGGAACCGGAGCTGAATGAAGCCATAC
CAAACGACGAGCGTGACACCACGATGCCTGTAGCAATGGCAACAACGTTGCGCAAACTATTAACTGGCGA
ACTACTTACTCTAGCTTCCCGGCAACAATTAATAGACTGGATGGAGGCGGATAAAGTTGCAGGACCACTT
CTGCGCTCGGCCCTTCCGGCTGGCTGGTTTATTGCTGATAAATCTGGAGCCGGTGAGCGTGGGTCTCGCG
GTATCATTGCAGCACTGGGGCCAGATGGTAAGCCCTCCCGTATCGTAGTTATCTACACGACGGGGAGTCA
GGCAACTATGGATGAACGAAATAGACAGATCGCTGAGATAGGTGCCTCACTGATTAAGCATTGGTAACTG
TCAGACCAAGTTTACTCATATATACTTTAGATTGATTTAAAACTTCATTTTTAATTTAAAAGGATCTAGG
TGAAGATCCTTTTTGATAATCTCATGACCAAAATCCCTTAACGTGAGTTTTCGTTCCACTGAGCGTCAGA
CCCCGTAGAAAAGATCAAAGGATCTTCTTGAGATCCTTTTTTTCTGCGCGTAATCTGCTGCTTGCAAACA
AAAAAACCACCGCTACCAGCGGTGGTTTGTTTGCCGGATCAAGAGCTACCAACTCTTTTTCCGAAGGTAA
CTGGCTTCAGCAGAGCGCAGATACCAAATACTGTTCTTCTAGTGTAGCCGTAGTTAGGCCACCACTTCAA
GAACTCTGTAGCACCGCCTACATACCTCGCTCTGCTAATCCTGTTACCAGTGGCTGCTGCCAGTGGCGAT
AAGTCGTGTCTTACCGGGTTGGACTCAAGACGATAGTTACCGGATAAGGCGCAGCGGTCGGGCTGAACGG
GGGGTTCGTGCACACAGCCCAGCTTGGAGCGAACGACCTACACCGAACTGAGATACCTACAGCGTGAGCT
ATGAGAAAGCGCCACGCTTCCCGAAGGGAGAAAGGCGGACAGGTATCCGGTAAGCGGCAGGGTCGGAACA
GGAGAGCGCACGAGGGAGCTTCCAGGGGGAAACGCCTGGTATCTTTATAGTCCTGTCGGGTTTCGCCACC
TCTGACTTGAGCGTCGATTTTTGTGATGCTCGTCAGGGGGGCGGAGCCTATGGAAAAACGCCAGCAACGC
GGCCTTTTTACGGTTCCTGGCCTTTTGCTGGCCTTTTGCTCACATGTTCTTTCCTGCGTTATCCCCTGAT
TCTGTGGATAACCGTATTACCGCCTTTGAGTGAGCTGATACCGCTCGCCGCAGCCGAACGACCGAGCGCA
GCGAGTCAGTGAGCGAGGAAGCGGAAGAGCGCCCAATACGCAAACCGCCTCTCCCCGCGCGTTGGCCGAT
TCATTAATGCAGCTGGCACGACAGGTTTCCCGACTGGAAAGCGGGCAGTGAGCGCAACGCAATTAATGTG
AGTTAGCTCACTCATTAGGCACCCCAGGCTTTACACTTTATGCTTCCGGCTCGTATGTTGTGTGGAATTG
TGAGCGGATAACAATTTCACACAGGAAACAGCTATGACCATGATTACGCCAAGCTCGAAATTAACCCTCA
CTAAAGGGAACAAAAGCTGGAGCTCCACCGCGGTGGCGGCCGCGAGCTCAATTAACCCTCACTAAAGGGA
GTCGACTCGATCAACATGCGGATACTTCATTCCTCCTTAGAATAGGGAACAAAATACCAATGGAAGGAGT
TACAGAGACAAAGTTTGGAGCTAAGACAAAAGGATAGATCATCCAGAGACTACTCCACCCAGGGGTCCAT
CCCATAATCAGCCACCAAATGCAGACACTATTGCACATGCCACCAAGATTTTGCTGAAAGGACCCTGATA
TAGCTGTCTCTTGTGAGGCTACGCCAGTGCCTGGCAAATACAGAAGTGGATGCTCACAGTCATCTATTGG
ATGGAACACAGGGCCCCCAATGAAGGAGCTAGAGAAAGAACCCAAGGAACTGAAGGGGTCTGCAACCCTA
TAGGTTGAACAACAATATAAACTAACCAGTACCCCCAGAGCTCGTGACTCTAGCTGCATATGTAGCAGAG
GATGGCCTAGTCAGCCATCATTGGGAAGAGAGGCCCCTTGATCTTGCAAACTTTATATGCCCCAGTACAG
GGCAACTCCAGGGCCAAGAAGTGGGAGTGGGTGGGTAGGGGAGCAGGGCGGGGGGGGGGGTGTATAGGGA
ACTTTCAGGATAGCATTTGAAATGTAAATAAAGAAAATATCTAATAAAATTTAAAAAAAAAAAGAAAAGA
AAACTGTCCCAGAAAGAACAATAAAAATATTCTATTAAACTTGCCAGACTTCTCTTTTAAGAAGGCTATA
AGGGGGAAAGTGTAGAAAACAGACACAGAGAAACAAGATTAACTGACAATGTATAATAACACTCATGTGT
AATGGCACTGAAAATGATGTTGCAGGTAGTCACTGGGTACCTATAGGAATGAAAATAATGATAATGATGA
TACATTGGTAGTAATTTGTAGTACTGATTTCCTGTCAGAAAAGATCTGGAAACAATGATCTTCCAGAAGC
AATGAGCTTCTCTGGCATCAGATTCACATTCCTGGGGTGTCATTTCCCTACTGAAAGAACCAAGATTCTT
GGTGAAATGAATGACTCAGCTCTGAAGAATGAAAAGAATGTGGTAAAGTCACAACATCTTGTCATACCAG
ATGGTAAGGAAGATATTAGAGACTAGTATATTAAGTTCAGAGACAAATTGAGAAGTCCAGAGACTGTCAA
TACCTGGGGCAGTAGCTTACTGGTTAAGTGTGCGCACTGCTGTTGCTGAGCACCTGAGTGTGGTTCTCAG
CACATAGCTCAACTTATAACTCAAGGTCCAAGGGGGAATTTATTGCTGTCCCCTCCAAAGGTATTTGTGT
TCATGTGAACATACCAACACAGACACATGTACAATTTAAAATAATGAAAATAAAATGTAAAACATAAAAT
TAAATTCTGATAAAAGCATAGTAATTGTATTGGGCTGAAGCACATTAAATATGTTCACACTAGTGAATTT
ATAAAGGGGGGGATATAAGAAACCAACTATTGTTTTAAAATTATAAAACATATCTTTTTATTATAACTGT
AATAGCAAATACAGGAACTATTCTGTTGAATAGATAGCACAAAAATAAGCACCAAAATGAGTGTGATTAA
AATTGGAGAGCTCTGAATAAAATTAAAACTAGTGTCAATATTCTGGCCATGATGAGTACAGCTGTTTTCA
AAGACATTACTCTCTCCCCGGGAAGGAATTTTAGCAACAGGCTTCCACTTTGTGCTTCAAGTTAAAATTG
CAAAACAAAGAAGCCAGGACCTGAATTTGAGAAATAATGTGTGTCATTTGTCTTTCTGTCCCTGAGTTGC
CTCACTTGGCAAAACTTTGTTTCAACAAAACTCTTTAAAACAAGCATGTCAAGGCTAGCTCATGATGCAT
CATGGTGACTAGCTAACAATATGTAATAACCATCATGGCACTGAGAATGATGTTGCTGGTAGTTACTGTG
GTGCCTATTGAGATGAAAATGACAATAATGATAATACATCAGTAGTAAAGGTGATAGCCATGGTCATAAT
GGTAATGATGATAAGGATGGGTGGGTAGTGGTGATGGATGGTTGGTGGTGGTGGTGGTGATGGTAGTGGT
AGGGGGGTAATGGTGGTGGTAACGGCTCTGTTGATGCTAAATTGTTCATTGCCCCATTATATTCTAAGTT
TCTGAAACTGAAAGATGACTTTTACAGATAAAAGAAGAATTAACACACTTGGGAAATAAAACATGATTCA
CAGAACAAGAGAAAACATGAACTAATTGTTACTTTAGAGACAACAATGGTCTCTAGAGTGACTATATCCC
AGGAGATGATCCACACACACACACACATATATATAAACAGAACCCCCAATTTTTAGTCATATTATATCAC
CTTTCCAAATGACAATCTCCTTTTCCGGACTAGACTGGGCTCTTTAAGTAAATTTTGTGGTGTATACACA
TCTGCATACTTCTAGAATTTACTGAATATTGAAGCCACAGACATTGCCTGAAGTTTCATTTGAGACGCTG
TTTCATTTCCTTCAGCACAGGTATTTTGTCTAAAAATTAGATGAGAAAATATCTTCTCTTGTGAGCTCTT
CTTTATAGTTTAGACTATTTATGACCATATGTTGACAGTTAACTTTTAATGCTCTGTTCTATGTGATGTA
CTCTCTTCAGAAAAAATCCTGAGCTTCTGAAAGCTTGATAATAATAGCTAATACACATAGGAACTCAGAA
GGTATGTGTGGTCCTAGTTGGTCTTTTATATCATTAGAAAATTTAAGCTGTACCTGATAGCTAACACTGC
TACCTGTATTTTCAGCACTTGGTCAGCTAAGGCAGGAGAATCATTACAAGCTGAAGGTTAACCTGGGCTT
TGGAGTGAGATCTTGTCTCAAAAAACAGTAGTGGGAGACCTGGAGAGGTGGCTCAGCAGTTAAGAGCACT
GACTGCTCATCCAGAGGTCATGAGTTCAAATCCCAAAAACCATCTGTAATGAGATCTGATGCCCTCTTCT
GGTGTATCTGAAGACAGCAACAGCAACAGTGTATTCATAAGCATAAAATAAATAAATACATCTTTAAAAA
GAATCAGTAGTGGGGAAAAAGACAAGAATAAAAAGCTGCAGAAGAAGATTATATAAGCAAAAAAAAAAAA
TTGAGACTAGCTGTCTGAGCTCATTCTACAAGAATGTATTCTCATCTACATTGCACTGGGTATATAACAT
TTACCCTGACCTGATTTACAAAGTATTTTAATCTCTGCTAATGGTTACTGAATATGTTTCTTATAATATT
AAGAAGCAGAGATTCCATAAAGAGGGATAGGTAATATTTTTAATTATTCATCATCTAGATAAAAATCATT
TTGTAGCCGGGCTTGTGGCACACGCCTTTAATCCCAGCACTTGGGAGGCAGAGGCAGGCAGATTTCTGAG
TTCAAGGCCAGCCTGGTCTACAAGGTGAGTTCCAGGACAGCCAGGGCTATACAGAGAAACTCTGTCTCAA
AAATTAAAAAAAGATCATTTTGTAGTAAATAAAAATAATATTCAAGATCATACCGATCTCTGATATGTCA
ATATGTAACTTTAGTTAAGAAACGTTCTATCACTAATTCAATATGTAAACCCTACATATAACACATATGT
TCTAATATTCAAAATATTCCAAAGATGTTAAAGATTCTCTTATACTTAAGAAAAAGGAAGTCACTTGACT
CAGTAGATGAAGCCATTTTCCATCAAATCTTAAAACTTGAGTTTTATCCCTAGAAGCTTTAAGAAACAAG
GAGAAAGCCAATTTCTGCAAGTTGTATATACACACACAACACAGCACAGCACACTCACTATACACAAAAT
CTCTTTTCACAAAACTGGTACTATAAGTGACTTTTGAAAGAATGAACTGAAGATGTGTCAATAATTAATA
ATTGTATCAAAAACAATTACCATAGTGAGATTCCTGCTATGCCTTAAGAAATGTATCCCATACTGTACAG
GGGCAGCACATGTCTGCAATCCCAGCCAGCAGGAAGAAGAAGAAGGGGTAAGTTCAAGGAAAACCAATGC
TACATAGAAAGACTTAACTTTCAAAAAAAGAAAAAGAAAAATAGAAAGAAATAGAGAATAATACCTCAGA
TATGAGAATTTAATTTAATATGTATCACATCTACTAATAACAACACATGCTTCTTAGGAAAATATACTAT
ATATGTATATATAATATGTATGATTTGACATAGTGATAAATGGTGCAATGGTTTAGGATCTAAAAATAAT
AGCTAAAATTAACAACAAAGTGCTTGCTGATCCCACAATAAGCAACTACTCATCAAATATGACAGGACAG
CAGTAAGAAATACAGAACTTGGCCCTTTACTAAGCTTTAAGGCCTCTGAAACCCTAAGGGCTGGTCCTTC
TGTCAGCAAGAAGCAACAGTATAGAGAAGATATGTGTGCCACAGCCAGAATAGCTCAGCAAGTGTCAAAT
GCAGAAAACCAGCTCTCCAAGCAGGGCAAGAACAGCCATTCACAAACTCCTTCTCTCCCACCACACAGGC
TTCCCACCCAGACACAATGGGGCCACACGGGAACGACAGCGACTTCTTGCTGGCACCCAACGGAAGCCGA
GCGCCAGACCACGACGTCACTCAGGAACGGGACGAAGCGTGGGTTGTGGGCATGGCCATCCTCATGTCGG
TTATCGTCCTGGCCATCGTGTTTGGCAACGTGCTGGTCATCACGGCCATTGCCAAGTTCGAGCGACTACA
AACCGTCACCAACTACTTCATAATCTCCTTGGCGTGTGCTGATCTAGTCATGGGCCTAGCGGTGGTGCCG
TTTGGGGCCAGTCACATCCTTATGAAAATGTGGAATTTTGGCAACTTCTGGTGCGAGTTCTGGACTTCCA
TTGATGTGTTGTGCGTCACAGCCAGCATCGAGACCCTGTGCGTGATTGCAGTGGATCGCTATGTTGCTAT
CACATCGCCCTTCAAGTACCAGAGCCTGCTGACCAAGAATAAGGCCCGAGTGGTCATCCTGATGGTATGG
ATTGTATCTGGCCTTACCTCCTTTTTGCCTATCCAGATGCACTGGTACCGTGCCACCCACAAGAAAGCTA
TCGATTGTTACACCGAGGAGACTTGCTGTGACTTCTTCACGAACCAGGCCTACGCCATCGCGTCCTCGAT
TGTGTCTTTCTACGTGCCCCTGGTGGTGATGGTCTTTGTCTATTCCCGGGTCTTCCAGGTGGCCAAAAGG
CAGCTGCAGAAGATAGACAAATCTGAAGGAAGATTCCACGCCCAAAACCTCAGCCAGGTGGAGCAGGATG
GGCGGAGCGGCCACGGACTCCGAAGGTCCTCCAAGTTCTGCTTGAAAGAGCACAAAGCCCTCAAGACTTT
AGGCATCATCATGGGCACATTCACCCTCTGCTGGCTGCCCTTCTTCATTGTCAATATCGTGCACGTTATC
AGGGACAACCTCATCCCTAAGGAAGTTTACATTCTCCTTAACTGGTTGGGCTACGTCAACTCTGCCTTCA
ATCCTCTTATCTACTGTCGGAGTCCAGATTTCAGGATTGCCTTTCAAGAGCTTCTGTGCCTTCGCAGGTC
TTCTTCGAAAACCTATGGGAACGGCTACTCTAGCAATAGCAACGGCAGAACGGACTACACAGGGGAGCCA
AACACTTGTCAGCTGGGGCAGGAGAGAGAACAGGAACTGCTGTGTGAGGATCCCCCAGGCATGGAAGGCT
TTGTGAACTGTCAAGGTACTGTGCCTAGCCTTAGCGTTGACTCCCAAGGAAGGAACTGTAGTACAAATGA
CTCGCCACTGTAATGTTTAATTA
Features (pLannotate 1.2.2; 28 found; start..end, strand, type, name):
      1..586     +  misc_feature   IRES2: internal ribosome entry site (IRES) of the encephalomyocarditis virus (EMCV)
    587..1753    +  CDS            MAPT (fragment) (sequence partly withheld): TAU_BOVIN - Also known as TAU. Experimental evidence at protein level: Swiss-Prot protein existence level 1. Promotes microtubule assembly and stability, and might be involved in the establishment and maintenance of neuronal polarity. The C-terminus binds axonal microtubules while the N-terminus binds neural plasma membrane components, suggesting that tau functions as a linker protein between both. Axonal polarity is predetermined by tau localization (in the neuronal cell) in the domain of the cell body defined by the centrosome. The short isoforms allow plasticity of the cytoskeleton whereas
   1757..2476    +  CDS            EGFP: the original enhanced GFP (Yang et al., 1996) mammalian codon-optimized
   2523..2556    -  protein_bind   loxP: Cre-mediated recombination occurs in the 8-bp core sequence (GCATACAT). Cre recombinase
   2583..2631    -  polyA_signal   HSV TK poly(A) signal: herpes simplex virus thymidine kinase polyadenylation signal (Cole and Stacy, 1985)
   2638..3441    -  CDS            NeoR/KanR: aminoglycoside phosphotransferase from Tn5; aph(3')-II (or nptII); confers resistance to neomycin, kanamycin, and G418 (Geneticin®)
   4179..4227    -  polyA_signal   HSV TK poly(A) signal: herpes simplex virus thymidine kinase polyadenylation signal (Cole and Stacy, 1985)
   4373..4578    -  CDS            Cre (fragment): site-specific recombinase Cre is a site-specific recombinase from bacteriophage P1. Recombination occurs at loxP sequences.
   4577..4642    -  intron         small t intron: SV40 (simian virus 40) small t antigen intron
   4642..5469    -  CDS            Cre (fragment): site-specific recombinase Cre is a site-specific recombinase from bacteriophage P1. Recombination occurs at loxP sequences.
   5822..6034    -  CDS            Ace (fragment): ACE_MOUSE - Also known as Dcp1. Experimental evidence at protein level: Swiss-Prot protein existence level 1. Converts angiotensin I to angiotensin II by release of the terminal His-Leu, this results in an increase of the vasoconstrictor activity of angiotensin. Also able to inactivate bradykinin, a potent vasodilator. Has also a glycosidase activity which releases GPI- anchored proteins from the membrane by cleaving the mannose linkage in the GPI moiety. This GPIase activity seems to be crucial for the egg- binding ability of the sperm. From Mus musculus (Mouse).
   6198..6231    -  protein_bind   loxP: Cre-mediated recombination occurs in the 8-bp core sequence (GCATACAT). Cre recombinase
  10140..10193   +  misc_feature   MCS (fragment): pBluescript multiple cloning site
  10202..10220   -  promoter       T7 promoter: promoter for bacteriophage T7 RNA polymerase
  10223..10380   +  CDS            lacZα (fragment): LacZα fragment of β-galactosidase; lacZ fragment
  10385..10813   +  rep_origin     f1 ori (sequence partly withheld): f1 bacteriophage origin of replication; arrow indicates direction of (+) strand synthesis
  10866..10970   +  promoter       AmpR promoter: bla
  10971..11831   +  CDS            AmpR: β-lactamase; bla; confers resistance to ampicillin, carbenicillin, and related antibiotics
  12002..12590   +  rep_origin     ori: high-copy-number ColE1/pMB1/pBR322/pUC origin of replication
  12773..12865   +  CDS            lacI (fragment): lac repressor; lacI; The lac repressor binds to the lac operator to inhibit transcription in E. coli. This inhibition can be relieved by adding lactose or isopropyl-β-D-thiogalactopyranoside (IPTG).
  12878..12899   +  protein_bind   CAP binding site: CAP binding activates transcription in the presence of cAMP. E. coli catabolite activator protein
  12914..12944   +  promoter       lac promoter: promoter for the E. coli lac operon
  12948..12970   +  protein_bind   lac operator (fragment): The lac repressor binds to the lac operator to inhibit transcription in E. coli. This inhibition can be relieved by adding lactose or isopropyl-β-D-thiogalactopyranoside (IPTG). lac repressor encoded by lacI
  13013..13031   +  promoter       T3 promoter: promoter for bacteriophage T3 RNA polymerase
  13044..13067   +  misc_feature   MCS (fragment): pBluescript multiple cloning site
  13074..13092   +  promoter       T3 promoter: promoter for bacteriophage T3 RNA polymerase
  15097..15118   -  CDS            9xHis (fragment): 9xHis affinity tag
  17591..18844   +  CDS            Adrb2: ADRB2_MOUSE - Also known as Adrb2r. Experimental evidence at protein level: Swiss-Prot protein existence level 1. Beta-adrenergic receptors mediate the catecholamine-induced activation of adenylate cyclase through the action of G proteins. The beta-2-adrenergic receptor binds epinephrine with an approximately 30- fold greater affinity than it does norepinephrine. From Mus musculus (Mouse).
