[The description below was written by a language model from this plasmid's Addgene catalogue record and pLannotate feature annotations shown in this document.]
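Description:
b2AR->M71-IRES-tauGFP-ACNF TV is a mouse gene-targeting vector of about 18.9 kb built on pBluescript-II-SK. It is designed to replace the coding sequence of the odorant receptor gene M71 with that of the mouse beta2-adrenergic receptor by homologous recombination. The backbone supplies the high-copy ColE1/pUC origin, an f1 origin, the ampicillin resistance gene for selection in E. coli, and remnants of the lacZα/MCS region with flanking T3 and T7 promoters. The construct is linearized before electroporation, and integrants are selected with G418.

Because the sequence is circular, the annotated Adrb2 coding sequence at the end of the record runs directly into the EMCV IRES at its start. The IRES is followed by a bovine tau fragment placed directly upstream of EGFP. This gives a bicistronic unit in which neurons expressing the targeted locus make both the receptor and the microtubule-associated tauGFP marker, which labels axons as well as cell bodies. No promoter is annotated for this unit, which fits with expression being driven by the endogenous M71 locus after targeting.

Downstream, in the opposite orientation and flanked by two loxP sites, lies the ACNF cassette. It contains a Cre gene interrupted by the SV40 small t intron, placed next to a mouse Ace gene fragment that presumably represents the testis-specific ACE promoter region, plus a neomycin resistance gene, each with an HSV TK polyadenylation signal. Cassettes of this type are self-excising: Cre expressed in the male germline removes the selection unit and leaves a single loxP site.

The long unannotated stretches on either side of the payload are presumably the M71 homology arms, although the record does not define them. The short 9xHis hit within one of them is most likely a spurious match. The vector was used to study the beta2-adrenergic receptor as a surrogate odorant receptor in olfactory sensory neurons.
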