Addgene plasmid #105198: b2AR->M71-IRES-tauGFP-ACNF TV
Purpose: targeting vector to generate a replacement of CDS of M71 with CDS of mouse beta2-adrenergic receptor with expression of tauGFP.
Depositing lab: Peter Mombaerts. Depositing organization: Max Planck Research Unit for Neurogenetics. Publication: The beta2-adrenergic receptor as a surrogate odorant receptor in mouse olfactory sensory neurons. Omura M, Grosmaitre X, Ma M, Mombaerts P. Mol Cell Neurosci. 2014 Jan;58:1-10. doi: 10.1016/j.mcn.2013.10.010. Epub 2013 Nov 6. PubMed 24211702.
Backbone
  Vector backbone: pBluescript-II-SK
  Backbone size w/o insert (bp): 3000
  Vector type: Mouse Targeting
  Selectable markers: Neomycin (select with G418)
Growth in bacteria
  Bacterial resistance: Ampicillin, 100 μg/mL
  Growth temperature: 37°C
  Growth strain: NEB Stable
  Copy number: High Copy
Gene/Insert
  Cloning method: Unknown
  Sequencing primers: 5′ T3; 3′ T7
Terms and licenses: Academic/Nonprofit Terms; Industry Terms: Not Available to Industry
Depositor comments: Linearize the TV with PmeI for electroporation.
How to cite: b2AR->M71-IRES-tauGFP-ACNF TV was a gift from Peter Mombaerts (Addgene plasmid # 105198 ; http://n2t.net/addgene:105198 ; RRID:Addgene_105198)
