>Addgene plasmid #105198 | b2AR->M71-IRES-tauGFP-ACNF TV | depositor partial sequence | sequence record 199686 | insert: sequenced with M31-for primer
CGAGGTCGACGGTATCGATAAGCTTGATATCGAATTCGTTTAAACATTAATTCCCACTAAAAATCTCCAC
AACATCTTCACAGAAATAATAAAACTGTCCTAAAATCCATATGGAACCATAAGAGACTAAGGATAACCAA
AGAAATCCTGAGCAGAAAGAACAATGCTAGAGAGATAGAACACAGTTTCAACCAGTGTTATAGAGCTATA
GTAATAAAAATTGCATGGTACTGGCAACAAAACAAAGCAAAATAAATGGCCAAACCAACAGGCATTTAAA
TCAGAGTAACAGAACAGAAAACTGAAACATGAGTTTAGCCATCTGATATTTGACAAAAATGTTAAACATA
TACACTGGTATAAAGACAAACTCTTCAACAAATTGTGCTGGTAAAACTGGATGTCCACATGTAGAAGAAT
AAAAATAGTCCCACATCTATTATTTGGTACAAAAATTCCAAATGGATCAAAAACTTCCATGGGCAACGTT
AAATGCTAAAACCACTTGAAGAGTACACAGGCAGTCCCCTCTAAGATAGAGATGTAGTAAAAGACTTTCT
GAGAAAGACTCCATTTGCTCAGTCATTAAGGTCATTAACTGACCACTCCCCACCCCTAATAGGCCCTGGA
TTTGAAGAGAAAGATCTCAGAGGAAGAAATAAAAATGGCTGACAAATATGTAAAAATGTGTTTAACTTCC
TTTGCAACTATGAAAATGCAAATTAAAACTGCTTTTAGATTTTGCCTTACTCCAGTCAGATGGTTAGGAT
TAAGAAAACAACTGAAACAAATGTCTAGGATTCAGAGAAAGGCAAAAAGACTTATTGATTGTTGCTAGGG
TTGCAAATAGGGAAGCCTCTATGGTAATCACTGTGGAGGATTCACAGAAAGTTATAACTG
