>Addgene plasmid #105198 | b2AR->M71-IRES-tauGFP-ACNF TV | depositor partial sequence | sequence record 199687 | insert: sequenced with M13-rev primer
GAGCTCCACCGCGGTGGCGGCCGCGAGCTCAATTAACCCTCACTAAAGGGAGTCGACTCGATCAACATGC
GGATACTTCATTCCTCCTTAGAATAGGGAACAAAATACCAATGGAAGGAGTTACAGAGACAAAGTTTGGA
GCTAAGACAAAAGGATAGATCATCCRGAGACTACTCCACCCAGGGGTCCATCCCATAATCAGCCACCAAA
TGCAGACACTATTGCACATGCCACCAAGATTTTGCTGAAAGGACCCTGATATAGCTGTCTCTTGTGAGGC
TACGCCAGTGCCTGGCAAATACAGAAGTGGATGCTCACAGTCATCTATTGGATGGAACACAGGGCCCCCA
ATGAAGGAGCTAGAGAAAGAACCCAAGGAACTGAAGGGGTCTGCAACCCTATAGGTTGAACAACAATATA
AACTAACCAGTACCCCCAGAGCTCGTGACTCTAGCTGCATATGTAGCAGAGGATGGCCTAGTCAGCCATC
ATTGGGAAGAGAGGCCCCTTGATCTTGCAAACTTTATATGCCCCAGTACAGGGCAACTCCAGGGCCAAGA
AGTGGGAGTGGGTGGGTAGGGGAGCAGGGC
