>Addgene plasmid #105198 | b2AR->M71-IRES-tauGFP-ACNF TV | depositor partial sequence | sequence record 199688 | insert: CDS of b2AR ( a silent mutation: c.168A>G compared with NM_007420.3)
ATGGGGCCACACGGGAACGACAGCGACTTCTTGCTGGCACCCAACGGAAGCCGAGCGCCAGACCACGACG
TCACTCAGGAACGGGACGAAGCGTGGGTTGTGGGCATGGCCATCCTCATGTCGGTTATCGTCCTGGCCAT
CGTGTTTGGCAACGTGCTGGTCATCACGGCCATTGCCAAGTTCGAGCGACTACAAACCGTCACCAACTAC
TTCATAATCTCCTTGGCGTGTGCTGATCTAGTCATGGGCCTAGCGGTGGTGCCGTTTGGGGCCAGTCACA
TCCTTATGAAAATGTGGAATTTTGGCAACTTCTGGTGCGAGTTCTGGACTTCCATTGATGTGTTGTGCGT
CACAGCCAGCATCGAGACCCTGTGCGTGATTGCAGTGGATCGCTATGTTGCTATCACATCGCCCTTCAAG
TACCAGAGCCTGCTGACCAAGAATAAGGCCCGAGTGGTCATCCTGATGGTATGGATTGTATCTGGCCTTA
CCTCCTTTTTGCCTATCCAGATGCACTGGTACCGTGCCACCCACAAGAAAGCTATCGATTGTTACACCGA
GGAGACTTGCTGTGACTTCTTCACGAACCAGGCCTACGCCATCGCGTCCTCGATTGTGTCTTTCTACGTG
CCCCTGGTGGTGATGGTCTTTGTCTATTCCCGGGTCTTCCAGGTGGCCAAAAGGCAGCTGCAGAAGATAG
ACAAATCTGAAGGAAGATTCCACGCCCAAAACCTCAGCCAGGTGGAGCAGGATGGGCGGAGCGGCCACGG
ACTCCGAAGGTCCTCCAAGTTCTGCTTGAAAGAGCACAAAGCCCTCAAGACTTTAGGCATCATCATGGGC
ACATTCACCCTCTGCTGGCTGCCCTTCTTCATTGTCAATATCGTGCACGTTATCAGGGACAACCTCATCC
CTAAGGAAGTTTACATCCTCCTTAACTGGTTGGGCTACGTCAACTCTGCCTTCAATCCTCTTATCTACTG
TCGGAGTCCAGATTTCAGGATTGCCTTTCAAGAGCTTCTGTGCCTTCGCAGGTCTTCTTCGAAAACCTAT
GGGAACGGCTACTCTAGCAATAGCAACGGCAGAACGGACTACACAGGGGAGCCAAACACTTGTCAGCTGG
GGCAGGAGAGAGAACAGGAACTGCTGTGTGAGGATCCCCCAGGCATGGAAGGCTTTGTGAACTGTCAAGG
TACTGTGCCTAGCCTTAGCGTTGACTCCCAAGGAAGGAACTGTAGTACAAATGACTCGCCACTGTAA
